>Addgene plasmid #203774 | EGFR-mEGFP | addgene full sequence | sequence record 400083 | Addgene NGS Result
CAACTTTGTATAGAAAAGTTGTAGTTATTAATAGTAATCAATTACGGGGTCATTAGTTCATAGCCCATAT
ATGGAGTTCCGCGTTACATAACTTACGGTAAATGGCCCGCCTGGCTGACCGCCCAACGACCCCCGCCCAT
TGACGTCAATAATGACGTATGTTCCCATAGTAACGCCAATAGGGACTTTCCATTGACGTCAATGGGTGGA
GTATTTACGGTAAACTGCCCACTTGGCAGTACATCAAGTGTATCATATGCCAAGTACGCCCCCTATTGAC
GTCAATGACGGTAAATGGCCCGCCTGGCATTATGCCCAGTACATGACCTTATGGGACTTTCCTACTTGGC
AGTACATCTACGTATTAGTCATCGCTATTACCATGGTGATGCGGTTTTGGCAGTACATCAATGGGCGTGG
ATAGCGGTTTGACTCACGGGGATTTCCAAGTCTCCACCCCATTGACGTCAATGGGAGTTTGTTTTGGCAC
CAAAATCAACGGGACTTTCCAAAATGTCGTAACAACTCCGCCCCATTGACGCAAATGGGCGGTAGGCGTG
TACGGTGGGAGGTCTATATAAGCAGAGCTGGTTTAGTGAACCGTCAGATCACCGGTGCCACCATGCGACC
CTCCGGGACGGCCGGGGCAGCGCTCCTGGCGCTGCTGGCTGCGCTCTGCCCGGCGAGTCGGGCTCTGGAG
GAAAAGAAAGTTTGCCAAGGCACGAGTAACAAGCTCACGCAGTTGGGCACTTTTGAAGATCATTTTCTCA
GCCTCCAGAGGATGTTCAATAACTGTGAGGTGGTCCTTGGGAATTTGGAAATTACCTATGTGCAGAGGAA
TTATGATCTTTCCTTCTTAAAGACCATCCAGGAGGTGGCTGGTTATGTCCTCATTGCCCTCAACACAGTG
GAGCGAATTCCTTTGGAAAACCTGCAGATCATCAGAGGAAATATGTACTACGAAAATTCCTATGCCTTAG
CAGTCTTATCTAACTATGATGCAAATAAAACCGGACTGAAGGAGCTGCCCATGAGAAATTTACAGGAAAT
CCTGCATGGCGCCGTGCGGTTCAGCAACAACCCTGCCCTGTGCAACGTGGAGAGCATCCAGTGGCGGGAC
ATAGTCAGCAGTGACTTTCTCAGCAACATGTCGATGGACTTCCAGAACCACCTGGGCAGCTGCCAAAAGT
GTGATCCAAGCTGTCCCAATGGGAGCTGCTGGGGTGCAGGAGAGGAGAACTGCCAGAAACTGACCAAAAT
CATCTGTGCCCAGCAGTGCTCCGGGCGCTGCCGTGGCAAGTCCCCCAGTGACTGCTGCCACAACCAGTGT
GCTGCAGGCTGCACAGGCCCCCGGGAGAGCGACTGCCTGGTCTGCCGCAAATTCCGAGACGAAGCCACGT
GCAAGGACACCTGCCCCCCACTCATGCTCTACAACCCCACCACGTACCAGATGGATGTGAACCCCGAGGG
CAAATACAGCTTTGGTGCCACCTGCGTGAAGAAGTGTCCCCGTAATTATGTGGTGACAGATCACGGCTCG
TGCGTCCGAGCCTGTGGGGCCGACAGCTATGAGATGGAGGAAGACGGCGTCCGCAAGTGTAAGAAGTGCG
AAGGGCCTTGCCGCAAAGTGTGTAACGGAATAGGTATTGGTGAATTTAAAGACTCACTCTCCATAAATGC
TACGAATATTAAACACTTCAAAAACTGCACCTCCATCAGTGGCGATCTCCACATCCTGCCGGTGGCATTT
AGGGGTGACTCCTTCACACATACTCCTCCTCTGGATCCACAGGAACTGGATATTCTGAAAACCGTAAAGG
AAATCACAGGGTTTTTGCTGATTCAGGCTTGGCCTGAAAACAGGACGGACCTCCATGCCTTTGAGAACCT
AGAAATCATACGCGGCAGGACCAAGCAACATGGTCAGTTTTCTCTTGCAGTCGTCAGCCTGAACATAACA
TCCTTGGGATTACGCTCCCTCAAGGAGATAAGTGATGGAGATGTGATAATTTCAGGAAACAAAAATTTGT
GCTATGCAAATACAATAAACTGGAAAAAACTGTTTGGGACCTCCGGTCAGAAAACCAAAATTATAAGCAA
CAGAGGTGAAAACAGCTGCAAGGCCACAGGCCAGGTCTGCCATGCCTTGTGCTCCCCCGAGGGCTGCTGG
GGCCCGGAGCCCAGGGACTGCGTCTCTTGCCGGAATGTCAGCCGAGGCAGGGAATGCGTGGACAAGTGCA
ACCTTCTGGAGGGTGAGCCAAGGGAGTTTGTGGAGAACTCTGAGTGCATACAGTGCCACCCAGAGTGCCT
GCCTCAGGCCATGAACATCACCTGCACAGGACGGGGACCAGACAACTGTATCCAGTGTGCCCACTACATT
GACGGCCCCCACTGCGTCAAGACCTGCCCGGCAGGAGTCATGGGAGAAAACAACACCCTGGTCTGGAAGT
ACGCAGACGCCGGCCATGTGTGCCACCTGTGCCATCCAAACTGCACCTACGGATGCACTGGGCCAGGTCT
TGAAGGCTGTCCAACGAATGGGCCTAAGATCCCGTCCATCGCCACTGGGATGGTGGGGGCCCTCCTCTTG
CTGCTGGTGGTGGCCCTGGGGATCGGCCTCTTCATGCGAAGGCGCCACATCGTTCGGAAGCGCACGCTGC
GGAGGCTGCTGCAGGAGAGGGAGCTTGTGGAGCCTCTTACACCCAGT
[981 nt withheld, positions 2708-3688]
TTCTTCAGCAGCCCCTCCACGTCACGGACTCCCCTCCTGAGCTCTCTGAGTGCAACCAGCAACAATTCCA
CCGTGGCTTGCATTGATAGAAATGGGCTGCAAAGCTGTCCCATCAAGGAAGACAGCTTCTTGCAGCGATA
CAGCTCAGACCCCACAGGCGCCTTGACTGAGGACAGCATAGACGACACCTTCCTCCCAGTGCCTGAATAC
ATAAACCAGTCCGTTCCCAAAAGGCCCGCTGGCTCTGTGCAGAATCCTGTCTATCACAATCAGCCTCTGA
ACCCCGCGCCCAGCAGAGACCCACACTACCAGGACCCCCACAGCACTGCAGTGGGCAACCCCGAGTATCT
CAACACTGTCCAGCCCACCTGTGTCAACAGCACATTCGACAGCCCTGCCCACTGGGCCCAGAAAGGCAGC
CACCAAATTAGCCTGGACAACCCTGACTACCAGCAGGACTTCTTTCCCAAGGAAGCCAAGCCAAATGGCA
TCTTTAAGGGCTCCACAGCTGAAAATGCAGAATACCTAAGGGTCGCGCCACAAAGCAGTGAATTTATTGG
AGCAGGAGGTGGCGGGACTAGTATGGTGAGCAAGGGCGAGGAGCTGTTCACCGGGGTGGTGCCCATCCTG
GTCGAGCTGGACGGCGACGTAAACGGCCACAAGTTCAGCGTGTCCGGCGAGGGCGAGGGCGATGCCACCT
ACGGCAAGCTGACCCTGAAGTTCATCTGCACCACCGGCAAGCTGCCCGTGCCCTGGCCCACCCTCGTGAC
CACCCTGACCTACGGCGTGCAGTGCTTCAGCCGCTACCCCGACCACATGAAGCAGCACGACTTCTTCAAG
TCCGCCATGCCCGAAGGCTACGTCCAGGAGCGCACCATCTTCTTCAAGGACGACGGCAACTACAAGACCC
GCGCCGAGGTGAAGTTCGAGGGCGACACCCTGGTGAACCGCATCGAGCTGAAGGGCATCGACTTCAAGGA
GGACGGCAACATCCTGGGGCACAAGCTGGAGTACAACTACAACAGCCACAACGTCTATATCATGGCCGAC
AAGCAGAAGAACGGCATCAAGGTGAACTTCAAGATCCGCCACAACATCGAGGACGGCAGCGTGCAGCTCG
CCGACCACTACCAGCAGAACACCCCCATCGGCGACGGCCCCGTGCTGCTGCCCGACAACCACTACCTGAG
CACCCAGTCCAAGCTGAGCAAAGACCCCAACGAGAAGCGCGATCACATGGTCCTGCTGGAGTTCGTGACC
GCCGCCGGGATCACTCTCGGCATGGACGAGCTGTACAAGGGTGGCGGAGGGTCCGCTAGCTAAAAGCTTA
CCCAGCTTTCTTGTACAAAGTGGTGATGGCCGGCCGCTTCGAGCAGACATGATAAGATACATTGATGAGT
TTGGACAAACCACAACTAGAATGCAGTGAAAAAAATGCTTTATTTGTGAAATTTGTGATGCTATTGCTTT
ATTTGTAACCATTATAAGCTGCAATAAACAAGTTAACAACAACAATTGCATTCATTTTATGTTTCAGGTT
CAGGGGGAGGTGTGGGAGGTTTTTTAAAGCAAGTAAAACCTCTACAAATGTGGTAGCGGCCGCGGCGCTC
TTCCGCTTCCTCGCTCACTGACTCGCTGCGCTCGGTCGTTCGGCTGCGGCGAGCGGTATCAGCTCACTCA
AAGGCGGTAATACGGTTATCCACAGAATCAGGGGATAACGCAGGAAAGAACATGTGAGCAAAAGGCCAGC
AAAAGGCCAGGAACCGTAAAAAGGCCGCGTTGCTGGCGTTTTTCCATAGGCTCCGCCCCCCTGACGAGCA
TCACAAAAATCGACGCTCAAGTCAGAGGTGGCGAAACCCGACAGGACTATAAAGATACCAGGCGTTTCCC
CCTGGAAGCTCCCTCGTGCGCTCTCCTGTTCCGACCCTGCCGCTTACCGGATACCTGTCCGCCTTTCTCT
CTTCGGGAAGCGTGGCGCTTTCTCATAGCTCACGCTGTAGGTATCTCAGTTCGGTGTAGGTCGTTCGCTC
CAAGCTGGGCTGTGTGCACGAACCCCCCGTTCAGCCCGACCGCTGCGCCTTATCCGGTAACTATCGTCTT
GAGTCCAACCCGGTAAGACACGACTTATCGCCACTGGCAGCAGCCACTGGTAACAGGATTAGCAGAGCGA
GGTATGTAGGCGGTGCTACAGAGTTCTTGAAGTGGTGGCCTAACTACGGCTACACTAGAAGAACAGTATT
TGGTATCTGCGCTCTGCTGAAGCCAGTTACCTTCGGAAAAAGAGTTGGTAGCTCTTGATCCGGCAAACAA
ACCACCGCTGGTAGCGGTGGTTTTTTTGTTTGCAAGCAGCAGATTACGCGCAGAAAAAAAGGATCTCAAG
AAGATCCTTTGATCTTTTCTACGGGGTCTGACGCTCAGTGGAACGAAAACTCACGTTAAGGGATTTTGGT
CATGAGATTATCAAAAAGGATCTTCACCTAGATCCTTTTAAATTAAAAATGAAGTTTTAAATCAATCTAA
AGTATATATGAGTAAACTTGGTCTGACAGTTACCAATGCTTAATCAGTGAGGCACCTATCTCAGCGATCT
GTCTATTTCGTTCATCCATAGTTGCCTGACTCCCCGTCGTGTAGATAACTACGATACGGGAGGGCTTACC
ATCTGGCCCCAGTGCTGCAATGATACCGCGAGACCCACGCTCACCGGCTCCAGATTTATCAGCAATAAAC
CAGCCAGCCGGAAGGGCCGAGCGCAGAAGTGGTCCTGCAACTTTATCCGCCTCCATCCAGTCTATTAATT
GTTGCCGGGAAGCTAGAGTAAGTAGTTCGCCAGTTAATAGTTTGCGCAACGTTGTTGCCATTGCTACAGG
CATCGTGGTGTCACGCTCGTCGTTTGGTATGGCTTCATTCAGCTCCGGTTCCCAACGATCAAGGCGAGTT
ACATGATCCCCCATGTTGTGCAAAAAAGCGGTTAGCTCCTTCGGTCCTCCGATCGTTGTCAGAAGTAAGT
TGGCCGCAGTGTTATCACTCATGGTTATGGCAGCACTGCATAATTCTCTTACTGTCATGCCATCCGTAAG
ATGCTTTTCTGTGACTGGTGAGTACTCAACCAAGTCATTCTGAGAATAGTGTATGCGGCGACCGAGTTGC
TCTTGCCCGGCGTCAATACGGGATAATACCGCGCCACATAGCAGAACTTTAAAAGTGCTCATCATTGGAA
AACGTTCTTCGGGGCGAAAACTCTCAAGGATCTTACCGCTGTTGAGATCCAGTTCGATGTAACCCACTCG
TGCACCCAACTGATCTTCAGCATCTTTTACTTTCACCAGCGTTTCTGGGTGAGCAAAAACAGGAAGGCAA
AATGCCGCAAAAAAGGGAATAAGGGCGACACGGAAATGTTGAATACTCATACTCTTCCTTTTTCAATATT
ATTGAAGCATTTATCAGGGTTATTGTCTCATGAGCGGATACATATTTGAATGTATTTAGAAAAATAAACA
AATAGGGGTTCCGCGCACATTTCCCCGAAAAGTGCCACCTGACGTCTAAGAAACCATTATTATCATGACA
TTAACCTATAAAAATAGGCGTATCACGAGGCCCTTTCGTCGGCGCGCCGCGGCCGC
Features (pLannotate 1.2.2; 11 found; start..end, strand, type, name):
      1..21      +  protein_bind   attB4: mutant version of attB; core recombination site for the Gateway® BP reaction BP Clonase™
     82..385     +  enhancer       CMV enhancer: human cytomegalovirus immediate early enhancer
    386..589     +  promoter       CMV promoter: human cytomegalovirus (CMV) immediate early promoter
    623..4252    +  CDS            EGFR (sequence partly withheld): EGFR_HUMAN - Also known as ERBB, ERBB1, HER1. Experimental evidence at protein level: Swiss-Prot protein existence level 1. (Microbial infection) Acts as a receptor for hepatitis C virus (HCV) in hepatocytes and facilitates its cell entry. Mediates HCV entry by promoting the formation of the CD81-CLDN1 receptor complexes that are essential for HCV entry and by enhancing membrane fusion of cells expressing HCV envelope glycoproteins. From Homo sapiens (Human).
   4271..4987    +  CDS            mEGFP: mEGFP is a basic (constitutively fluorescent) green fluorescent protein published in 2002, derived from Aequorea victoria. It has moderate acid sensitivity.
   5018..5042    -  protein_bind   attB2: mutant version of attB; recombination site for the Gateway® BP reaction BP Clonase™
   5071..5192    -  polyA_signal   SV40 poly(A) signal: SV40 polyadenylation signal
   5215..5283    -  CDS            large T antigen (fragment): large T antigen from SV40 (simian virus 40)
   5479..6067    -  rep_origin     ori: high-copy-number ColE1/pMB1/pBR322/pUC origin of replication
   6238..7098    -  CDS            AmpR: β-lactamase; bla; confers resistance to ampicillin, carbenicillin, and related antibiotics
   7099..7203    -  promoter       AmpR promoter: bla
