[The description below was written by a language model from this plasmid's Addgene catalogue record and pLannotate feature annotations shown in this document.]
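Description:
EGFR-mEGFP is a mammalian expression plasmid built on the pRK5 backbone that encodes the human epidermal growth factor receptor (EGFR, also known as ERBB1 or HER1) fused at its C terminus to monomeric EGFP. The full sequenced construct is 7,314 nt. In bacteria it is maintained through a high-copy ColE1/pUC-type origin of replication and selected with ampicillin through a β-lactamase gene driven by its own bla promoter.

Expression in mammalian cells is driven by the human cytomegalovirus immediate-early enhancer and promoter, which lie directly upstream of the EGFR open reading frame. The receptor coding sequence is followed after a short linker by the mEGFP coding sequence, so the fluorescent protein is attached to the intracellular tail of the receptor. An SV40 polyadenylation signal lies downstream of the fusion; it and an adjoining small fragment of SV40 large T antigen sequence are annotated on the reverse strand, with the fragment most likely a remnant of the SV40 region carrying the signal rather than a functional part. Gateway-type attB4 and attB2 sites are annotated flanking the expression cassette, although the catalogue entry records restriction enzyme cloning and does not state the cloning sites used. No mammalian selection marker is annotated, which suits transient transfection.

The stated purpose is number and brightness analysis of EGFR oligomerization, a fluorescence fluctuation imaging approach in which the monomeric nature of mEGFP helps ensure that any measured clustering reflects the receptor and not tag self-association. The associated work concerns the phase preference of molecules in live cell membranes.
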