Addgene plasmid #203774: EGFR-mEGFP
Purpose: Number and brightness analysis of EGFR oligomerization
Depositing lab: Thorsten Wohland. Depositing organization: National University of Singapore. Publication: Heptanol-mediated phase separation determines phase preference of molecules in live cell membranes. Gupta A, Lu D, Balasubramanian H, Chi Z, Wohland T. J Lipid Res. 2022 Jun;63(6):100220. doi: 10.1016/j.jlr.2022.100220. Epub 2022 Apr 28. PubMed 35490741.
Backbone
  Vector backbone: pRK5
  Backbone size w/o insert (bp): 2925
  Vector type: Mammalian Expression
Growth in bacteria
  Bacterial resistance: Ampicillin, 100 μg/mL
  Growth temperature: 37°C
  Growth strain: DH5alpha
  Copy number: Unknown
Gene/Insert
  Gene/Insert name: EGFR
  Species: H. sapiens (human)
  Insert size (bp): 4389
  Entrez Gene: EGFR (a.k.a. ERBB, ERBB1, ERRP, HER1, NISBD2, NNCIS, PIG61, mENA)
  Tag / fusion protein: mEGFP (C terminal on insert)
  Cloning method: Restriction Enzyme; 5′ cloning site unknown (unknown if destroyed)
Terms and licenses: Academic/Nonprofit Terms; Industry Terms: Not Available to Industry
How to cite: EGFR-mEGFP was a gift from Thorsten Wohland (Addgene plasmid # 203774 ; http://n2t.net/addgene:203774 ; RRID:Addgene_203774)
